>Addgene plasmid #105518 | pmCherry-C1-mTrim21ΔPRYSPRY | addgene full sequence | sequence record 205136 | Addgene NGS Result
TAGTTATTAATAGTAATCAATTACGGGGTCATTAGTTCATAGCCCATATATGGAGTTCCGCGTTACATAA
CTTACGGTAAATGGCCCGCCTGGCTGACCGCCCAACGACCCCCGCCCATTGACGTCAATAATGACGTATG
TTCCCATAGTAACGCCAATAGGGACTTTCCATTGACGTCAATGGGTGGAGTATTTACGGTAAACTGCCCA
CTTGGCAGTACATCAAGTGTATCATATGCCAAGTACGCCCCCTATTGACGTCAATGACGGTAAATGGCCC
GCCTGGCATTATGCCCAGTACATGACCTTATGGGACTTTCCTACTTGGCAGTACATCTACGTATTAGTCA
TCGCTATTACCATGGTGATGCGGTTTTGGCAGTACATCAATGGGCGTGGATAGCGGTTTGACTCACGGGG
ATTTCCAAGTCTCCACCCCATTGACGTCAATGGGAGTTTGTTTTGGCACCAAAATCAACGGGACTTTCCA
AAATGTCGTAACAACTCCGCCCCATTGACGCAAATGGGCGGTAGGCGTGTACGGTGGGAGGTCTATATAA
GCAGAGCTGGTTTAGTGAACCGTCAGATCCGCTAGCGCTACCGGTCGCCACCATGGTGAGCAAGGGCGAG
GAGGATAACATGGCCATCATCAAGGAGTTCATGCGCTTCAAGGTGCACATGGAGGGCTCCGTGAACGGCC
ACGAGTTCGAGATCGAGGGCGAGGGCGAGGGCCGCCCCTACGAGGGCACCCAGACCGCCAAGCTGAAGGT
GACCAAGGGTGGCCCCCTGCCCTTCGCCTGGGACATCCTGTCCCCTCAGTTCATGTACGGCTCCAAGGCC
TACGTGAAGCACCCCGCCGACATCCCCGACTACTTGAAGCTGTCCTTCCCCGAGGGCTTCAAGTGGGAGC
GCGTGATGAACTTCGAGGACGGCGGCGTGGTGACCGTGACCCAGGACTCCTCCCTGCAGGACGGCGAGTT
CATCTACAAGGTGAAGCTGCGCGGCACCAACTTCCCCTCCGACGGCCCCGTAATGCAGAAGAAGACCATG
GGCTGGGAGGCCTCCTCCGAGCGGATGTACCCCGAGGACGGCGCCCTGAAGGGCGAGATCAAGCAGAGGC
TGAAGCTGAAGGACGGCGGCCACTACGACGCTGAGGTCAAGACCACCTACAAGGCCAAGAAGCCCGTGCA
GCTGCCCGGCGCCTACAACGTCAACATCAAGTTGGACATCACCTCCCACAACGAGGACTACACCATCGTG
GAACAGTACGAACGCGCCGAGGGCCGCCACTCCACCGGCGGCATGGACGAGCTGTACAAGTCCGGACTCA
GATCTCGAGCTCAAGCTTCGAATTCAATGTCTCTGGAAAAGATGTGGGAGGAGGTCACCTGTTCTATCTG
CCTGGATCCCATGGTGGAGCCTATGAGTATCGAATGTGGCCATTGCTTTTGCAAGGAATGCATTTTTGAA
GTTGGGAAGAATGGGGGCAGTTCATGTCCCGAGTGCCGGCAACAGTTTCTGCTCCGAAACCTCAGGCCCA
ATAGACATATAGCCAACATGGTGGAAAACCTTAAACAGATAGCCCAGAATACCAAGAAGAGTACCCAGGA
AACGCACTGCATGAAGCATGGAGAGAAGCTTCACCTATTCTGTGAGGAAGATGGGCAGGCCCTTTGCTGG
GTGTGTGCCCAGTCTGGGAAACACCGGGACCACACCAGGGTCCCTATTGAAGAGGCTGCTAAGGTATACC
AGGAGAAGATCCACGTGGCTTTAGAAAAACTGAGAAAGGGGAAAGAGTTGGCCGAGAAGATGGAAATGGA
TCTCACGATGCAAAGAACAGACTGGAAGAGGAACATTGACACCCAGAAGTCGAGGATTCACGCAGAGTTC
GCACTTCAGAATAGCTTGCTGGCTCAGGAGGAGCAGAGGCAGCTGCAGAGGCTGGAGAAGGATCAAAGGG
AGTACCTGAGACTCCTGGGGAAGAAGGAGGCTGAGCTGGCTGAGAAGAACCAGGCCCTGCAGGAGCTGAT
CTCAGAGCTGGAGAGGAGGATTCGTGGTTCAGAGCTGGAGCTACTGCAGGAGGTGAGGATCATCCTGGAA
AGGAGTGGATCCTGGAACCTGGACACGTTAGATATTGACGCCCCAGACCTAACAAGCACATGCCCTGTGC
CAGGGCGGAAGAAGATGCTGAGGACATGTTGAGCGGCCGCTCTAGATAACTGATCATAATCAGCCATACC
ACATTTGTAGAGGTTTTACTTGCTTTAAAAAACCTCCCACACCTCCCCCTGAACCTGAAACATAAAATGA
ATGCAATTGTTGTTGTTAACTTGTTTATTGCAGCTTATAATGGTTACAAATAAAGCAATAGCATCACAAA
TTTCACAAATAAAGCATTTTTTTCACTGCATTCTAGTTGTGGTTTGTCCAAACTCATCAATGTATCTTAA
CGCGTAAATTGTAAGCGTTAATATTTTGTTAAAATTCGCGTTAAATTTTTGTTAAATCAGCTCATTTTTT
AACCAATAGGCCGAAATCGGCAAAATCCCTTATAAATCAAAAGAATAGACCGAGATAGGGT
[37 nt withheld, positions 2582-2618]
AAAGAACGTGGACTCCAACGTCAAAGG
[49 nt withheld, positions 2646-2694]
T
[91 nt withheld, positions 2696-2786]
G
[124 nt withheld, positions 2788-2911]
CAGGTGGCACTTTTCGGGGAAATGTGCGCGGAACCCCTATTTGTTTATTTTTCTAAATACATTCAAATAT
GTATCCGCTCATGAGACAATAACCCTGATAAATGCTTCAATAATATTGAAAAAGGAAGAGTCCTGAGGCG
GAAAGAACCAGCTGTGGAATGTGTGTCAGTTAGGGTGTGGAAAGTCCCCAGGCTCCCCAGCAGGCAGAAG
TATGCAAAGCATGCATCTCAATTAGTCAGCAACCAGGTGTGGAAAGTCCCCAGGCTCCCCAGCAGGCAGA
AGTATGCAAAGCATGCATCTCAATTAGTCAGCAACCATAGTCCCGCCCCTAACTCCGCCCATCCCGCCCC
TAACTCCGCCCAGTTCCGCCCATTCTCCGCCCCATGGCTGACTAATTTTTTTTATTTATGCAGAGGCCGA
GGCCGCCTCGGCCTCTGAGCTATTCCAGAAGTAGTGAGGAGGCTTTTTTGGAGGCCTAGGCTTTTGCAAA
GATCGATCAAGAGACAGGATGAGGATCGTTTCGCATGATTGAACAAGATGGATTGCACGCAGGTTCTCCG
GCCGCTTGGGTGGAGAGGCTATTCGGCTATGACTGGGCACAACAGACAATCGGCTGCTCTGATGCCGCCG
TGTTCCGGCTGTCAGCGCAGGGGCGCCCGGTTCTTTTTGTCAAGACCGACCTGTCCGGTGCCCTGAATGA
ACTGCAAGACGAGGCAGCGCGGCTATCGTGGCTGGCCACGACGGGCGTTCCTTGCGCAGCTGTGCTCGAC
GTTGTCACTGAAGCGGGAAGGGACTGGCTGCTATTGGGCGAAGTGCCGGGGCAGGATCTCCTGTCATCTC
ACCTTGCTCCTGCCGAGAAAGTATCCATCATGGCTGATGCAATGCGGCGGCTGCATACGCTTGATCCGGC
TACCTGCCCATTCGACCACCAAGCGAAACATCGCATCGAGCGAGCACGTACTCGGATGGAAGCCGGTCTT
GTCGATCAGGATGATCTGGACGAAGAGCATCAGGGGCTCGCGCCAGCCGAACTGTTCGCCAGGCTCAAGG
CGAGCATGCCCGACGGCGAGGATCTCGTCGTGACCCATGGCGATGCCTGCTTGCCGAATATCATGGTGGA
AAATGGCCGCTTTTCTGGATTCATCGACTGTGGCCGGCTGGGTGTGGCGGACCGCTATCAGGACATAGCG
TTGGCTACCCGTGATATTGCTGAAGAGCTTGGCGGCGAATGGGCTGACCGCTTCCTCGTGCTTTACGGTA
TCGCCGCTCCCGATTCGCAGCGCATCGCCTTCTATCGCCTTCTTGACGAGTTCTTCTGAGCGGGACTCTG
GGGTTCGAAATGACCGACCAAGCGACGCCCAACCTGCCATCACGAGATTTCGATTCCACCGCCGCCTTCT
ATGAAAGGTTGGGCTTCGGAATCGTTTTCCGGGACGCCGGCTGGATGATCCTCCAGCGCGGGGATCTCAT
GCTGGAGTTCTTCGCCCACCCTAGGGGGAGGCTAACTGAAACACGGAAGGAGACAATACCGGAAGGAACC
CGCGCTATGACGGCAATAAAAAGACAGAATAAAACGCACGGTGTTGGGTCGTTTGTTCATAAACGCGGGG
TTCGGTCCCAGGGCTGGCACTCTGTCGATACCCCACCGAGACCCCATTGGGGCCAATACGCCCGCGTTTC
TTCCTTTTCCCCACCCCACCCCCCAAGTTCGGGTGAAGGCCCAGGGCTCGCAGCCAACGTCGGGGCGGCA
GGCCCTGCCATAGCCTCAGGTTACTCATATATACTTTAGATTGATTTAAAACTTCATTTTTAATTTAAAA
GGATCTAGGTGAAGATCCTTTTTGATAATCTCATGACCAAAATCCCTTAACGTGAGTTTTCGTTCCACTG
AGCGTCAGACCCCGTAGAAAAGATCAAAGGATCTTCTTGAGATCCTTTTTTTCTGCGCGTAATCTGCTGC
TTGCAAACAAAAAAACCACCGCTACCAGCGGTGGTTTGTTTGCCGGATCAAGAGCTACCAACTCTTTTTC
CGAAGGTAACTGGCTTCAGCAGAGCGCAGATACCAAATACTGTTCTTCTAGTGTAGCCGTAGTTAGGCCA
CCACTTCAAGAACTCTGTAGCACCGCCTACATACCTCGCTCTGCTAATCCTGTTACCAGTGGCTGCTGCC
AGTGGCGATAAGTCGTGTCTTACCGGGTTGGACTCAAGACGATAGTTACCGGATAAGGCGCAGCGGTCGG
GCTGAACGGGGGGTTCGTGCACACAGCCCAGCTTGGAGCGAACGACCTACACCGAACTGAGATACCTACA
GCGTGAGCTATGAGAAAGCGCCACGCTTCCCGAAGGGAGAAAGGCGGACAGGTATCCGGTAAGCGGCAGG
GTCGGAACAGGAGAGCGCACGAGGGAGCTTCCAGGGGGAAACGCCTGGTATCTTTATAGTCCTGTCGGGT
TTCGCCACCTCTGACTTGAGCGTCGATTTTTGTGATGCTCGTCAGGGGGGCGGAGCCTATGGAAAAACGC
CAGCAACGCGGCCTTTTTACGGTTCCTGGCCTTTTGCTGGCCTTTTGCTCACATGTTCTTTCCTGCGTTA
TCCCCTGATTCTGTGGATAACCGTATTACCGCCATGCAT
Features (pLannotate 1.2.2; 15 found; start..end, strand, type, name):
     61..364     +  enhancer       CMV enhancer: human cytomegalovirus immediate early enhancer
    365..568     +  promoter       CMV promoter: human cytomegalovirus (CMV) immediate early promoter
    613..1320    +  CDS            mCherry: mCherry is a basic (constitutively fluorescent) red fluorescent protein published in 2004, derived from Discosoma sp.. It is reported to be a very rapidly-maturing monomer with low acid sensitivity.
   1321..1355    +  misc_feature   MCS (fragment): multiple cloning site
   1357..2201    +  CDS            TRIM21 (fragment): mouse RING E3 ubiquitin ligase that can be used together with antibodies to degrade intracellular proteins (Clift et al., 2018) binds to the Fc domain of antibodies
   2221..2305    +  CDS            large T antigen (fragment): large T antigen from SV40 (simian virus 40)
   2328..2449    +  polyA_signal   SV40 poly(A) signal: SV40 polyadenylation signal
   2483..2911    -  rep_origin     f1 ori (sequence partly withheld): f1 bacteriophage origin of replication; arrow indicates direction of (+) strand synthesis
   2938..3042    +  promoter       AmpR promoter: bla
   3044..3401    +  promoter       SV40 promoter: SV40 enhancer and early promoter
   3436..4230    +  CDS            NeoR/KanR: aminoglycoside phosphotransferase from Tn5; aph(3')-II (or nptII); confers resistance to neomycin, kanamycin, and G418 (Geneticin®)
   4251..4403    +  CDS            ble (fragment): BLE_KLEPN - Experimental evidence at protein level: Swiss-Prot protein existence level 1. Binding protein with a strong affinity to the bleomycin family of antibiotics. Binds to CL990; an antimitotic-antibiotic compound. From Klebsiella pneumoniae.
   4462..4509    +  polyA_signal   HSV TK poly(A) signal: herpes simplex virus thymidine kinase polyadenylation signal (Cole and Stacy, 1985)
   4600..4616    -  polyA_signal   bGH poly(A) signal (fragment): bovine growth hormone polyadenylation signal
   4838..5426    +  rep_origin     ori: high-copy-number ColE1/pMB1/pBR322/pUC origin of replication
