[The description below was written by a language model from this plasmid's Addgene catalogue record and pLannotate feature annotations shown in this document.]
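Description:
pmCherry-C1-mTrim21ΔPRYSPRY is a mammalian expression plasmid of about 5.5 kb built on the Clontech pmCherry-C1 backbone. It is propagated in E. coli from a high-copy ColE1/pUC-type origin and also carries an f1 phage origin. A single Tn5 aminoglycoside phosphotransferase gene (NeoR/KanR) serves both hosts. A bacterial promoter drives it for kanamycin selection in E. coli, and the SV40 enhancer/early promoter, paired with an HSV TK polyadenylation signal, drives it for G418 selection of transfected mammalian cells. The short ble, bGH poly(A) and SV40 large T antigen fragments called in the annotation appear to be partial matches within backbone sequence rather than functional elements.

The expression cassette uses the human CMV immediate-early enhancer and promoter to drive mCherry. The fluorescent protein is fused through a short remnant of the multiple cloning site to a truncated mouse Trim21 (Ro52/Ssa1) coding sequence and followed by the SV40 poly(A) signal. The insert was cloned between EcoRI and XbaI, placing mCherry at the N terminus of the fusion. The record describes the mutation as deletion of the PRYSPRY domain and lists residues 1–281. This is consistent with the roughly 845 nt Trim21 fragment annotated in the sequence, although the catalogue gives an insert size of 1020 bp.

TRIM21 is a RING E3 ubiquitin ligase that binds antibody Fc and can be used with antibodies to target intracellular proteins for degradation. The PRYSPRY domain is the Fc-binding module in general knowledge, so this truncation would be expected to lose antibody binding. It therefore plausibly serves as a red-fluorescent negative control for antibody-dependent acute protein degradation experiments, though the record states only its use for expression in mammalian cells.
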