Addgene plasmid #105518: pmCherry-C1-mTrim21ΔPRYSPRY
Purpose: Expression of mCherry-tagged mouse Trim21 with a deleted PRYSPRY domain in mammalian cells
Depositing lab: Melina Schuh. Depositing organization: MRC Laboratory of Molecular Biology. Publication: A Method for the Acute and Rapid Degradation of Endogenous Proteins. Clift D, McEwan WA, Labzin LI, Konieczny V, Mogessie B, James LC, Schuh M. Cell. 2017 Nov 13. pii: S0092-8674(17)31255-2. doi: 10.1016/j.cell.2017.10.033. PubMed 29153837.
Backbone
  Vector backbone: pmCherry-C1
  Backbone manufacturer: Clontech
  Backbone size w/o insert (bp): 4697
  Total vector size (bp): 5540
  Vector type: Mammalian Expression
  Selectable markers: Neomycin (select with G418)
Growth in bacteria
  Bacterial resistance: Kanamycin, 50 μg/mL
  Growth temperature: 37°C
  Growth strain: DH5alpha
  Copy number: High Copy
Gene/Insert
  Gene/Insert name: TRIM21 (alt names: Ro52; Ssa1)
  Species: M. musculus (mouse)
  Insert size (bp): 1020
  Mutation: deletion of PRYSPRY domain (aa1-281)
  GenBank ID: NM_001082552.2
  Entrez Gene: Trim21 (a.k.a. Ro52, Ssa1)
  Promoter: CMV
  Tag / fusion protein: mCherry (N terminal on backbone)
  Cloning method: Restriction Enzyme; 5′ cloning site EcoRI (not destroyed); 3′ cloning site XbaI (not destroyed)
  Sequencing primers: 5′ CCCCGTAATGCAGAAGAAGA; 3′ GAAATTTGTGATGCTATTGC
Resource information
  A portion of this plasmid was derived from a plasmid made by: Trim sequence was originally cloned by Leo James/William McEwan also MRC Laboratory of Molecular Biology
Terms and licenses: Academic/Nonprofit Terms; Industry Terms: Not Available to Industry
How to cite: pmCherry-C1-mTrim21ΔPRYSPRY was a gift from Melina Schuh (Addgene plasmid # 105518 ; http://n2t.net/addgene:105518 ; RRID:Addgene_105518)
